>Addgene plasmid #138930 | pPD935 ZF37x7-Compact_EYFP | addgene full sequence | sequence record 324551 | Addgene NGS Result
GTGCCACCTGACGTCGACGGATCGGGAGATCTGCGAGTCAGTGCAGACGGCAAGTGGTCGATGAGGACGT
GTCGACTGAGGACGTGTACGCTGAGGACGTGTGATCTGAGGACGTGTGCTTTGAGGACGTGTAGCCTGAG
GACGTGTGCCGTGAGGACGTGTACGCTCTCTAGAGGGTATATAATGGGGGCCACTAGTCTACTACCAGAG
CTCATCGCTAGCGCCACCATGGTGAGCAAGGGCGAGGAGCTGTTCACCGGGGTGGTGCCCATCCTGGTCG
AGCTGGACGGCGACGTAAACGGCCACAAGTTCAGCGTGTCCGGCGAGGGCGAGGGCGATGCCACCTACGG
CAAGCTGACCCTGAAGTTCATCTGCACCACCGGCAAGCTGCCCGTGCCCTGGCCCACCCTCGTGACCACC
TTCGGCTACGGCCTGCAGTGCTTCGCCCGCTACCCCGACCACATGAAGCAGCACGACTTCTTCAAGTCCG
CCATGCCCGAAGGCTACGTCCAGGAGCGCACCATCTTCTTCAAGGACGACGGCAACTACAAGACCCGCGC
CGAGGTGAAGTTCGAGGGCGACACCCTGGTGAACCGCATCGAGCTGAAGGGCATCGACTTCAAGGAGGAC
GGCAACATCCTGGGGCACAAGCTGGAGTACAACTACAACAGCCACAACGTCTATATCATGGCCGACAAGC
AGAAGAACGGCATCAAGGTGAACTTCAAGATCCGCCACAACATCGAGGACGGCAGCGTGCAGCTCGCCGA
CCACTACCAGCAGAACACCCCCATCGGCGACGGCCCCGTGCTGCTGCCCGACAACCACTACCTGAGCTAC
CAGTCCGCCCTGAGCAAAGACCCCAACGAGAAGCGCGATCACATGGTCCTGCTGGAGTTCGTGACCGCCG
CCGGGATCACTCTCGGCATGGACGAGCTGTACAAGTAGGCGGCCGCTCGAGTCTAGAGGGCCCGTTTAAA
CCCGCTGATCAGCCTCGACTGTGCCTTCTAGTTGCCAGCCATCTGTTGTTTGCCCCTCCCCCGTGCCTTC
CTTGACCCTGGAAGGTGCCACTCCCACTGTCCTTTCCTAATAAAATGAGGAAATTGCATCGCATTGTCTG
AGTAGGTGTCATTCTATTCTGGGGGGTGGGGTGGGGCAGGACAGCAAGGGGGAGGATTGGGAAGTCAATA
GCAGGCATGCTGGGGATGCGGTGGGCTCTATGGCTTCTGAGGCGGAAAGAACCAGCTGGGGCTCTAGGGG
GTATCCCC
[124 nt withheld, positions 1269-1392]
C
[91 nt withheld, positions 1394-1484]
A
[49 nt withheld, positions 1486-1534]
CCTTTGACGTTGGAGTCCACGTTCTTT
[37 nt withheld, positions 1562-1598]
ACCCTATCTCGGTCTATTCTTTTGATTTATAAGGGATTTTGCCGATTTCGGCCTATTGGTTAAAAAATGA
GCTGATTTAACAAAAATTTAACGCGAATTAATTCTGTGGAATGTGTGTCAGTTAGGCTCAATTAGTCAGC
AACCATAGTCCCGCCCCTAACTCCGCCCATCCCGCCCCTAACTCCGCCCAGTTCCGCCCATTCTCCGCCC
CATGGCTGACTAATTTTTTTTATTTATGCAGAGGCCGAGGCCGCCTCTGCCTCTGAGCTATTCCAGAAGT
AGTGAGGAGGCTTTTTTGGAGGCCTAGGCTTTTGCAAAAAGCTCCCGGGAGCTTGTATATCCATTTTCGG
AGGTTGGGCTTCGGAATCGTTTTCCGGGACGCCGGCTGGATGATCCTCCAGCGCGGGGATCTCATGCTGG
AGTTCTTCGCCCACCCCAACTTGTTTATTGCAGCTTATAATGGTTACAAATAAAGCAATAGCATCACAAA
TTTCACAAATAAAGCATTTTTTTCACTGCATTCTAGTTGTGGTTTGTCCAAACTCATCAATGTATCTTAT
CATGTCTGTATACCGTCGACCTCTAGCTAGAGCTTGGCGTAATCATGGTCATAGCTGTTTCCTGTGTGAA
ATTGTTATCCGCTCACAATTCCACACAACATACGAGCCGGAAGCATAAAGTGTAAAGCCTGGGGTGCCTA
ATGAGTGAGCTAACTCACATTAATTGCGTTGCGCTCACTGCCCGCTTTCCAGTCGGGAAACCTGTCGTGC
CAGCTGCATTAATGAATCGGCCAACGCGCGGGGAGAGGCGGTTTGCGTATTGGGCGCTCTTCCGCTTCCT
CGCTCACTGACTCGCTGCGCTCGGTCGTTCGGCTGCGGCGAGCGGTATCAGCTCACTCAAAGGCGGTAAT
ACGGTTATCCACAGAATCAGGGGATAACGCAGGAAAGAACATGTGAGCAAAAGGCCAGCAAAAGGCCAGG
AACCGTAAAAAGGCCGCGTTGCTGGCGTTTTTCCATAGGCTCCGCCCCCCTGACGAGCATCACAAAAATC
GACGCTCAAGTCAGAGGTGGCGAAACCCGACAGGACTATAAAGATACCAGGCGTTTCCCCCTGGAAGCTC
CCTCGTGCGCTCTCCTGTTCCGACCCTGCCGCTTACCGGATACCTGTCCGCCTTTCTCCCTTCGGGAAGC
GTGGCGCTTTCTCATAGCTCACGCTGTAGGTATCTCAGTTCGGTGTAGGTCGTTCGCTCCAAGCTGGGCT
GTGTGCACGAACCCCCCGTTCAGCCCGACCGCTGCGCCTTATCCGGTAACTATCGTCTTGAGTCCAACCC
GGTAAGACACGACTTATCGCCACTGGCAGCAGCCACTGGTAACAGGATTAGCAGAGCGAGGTATGTAGGC
GGTGCTACAGAGTTCTTGAAGTGGTGGCCTAACTACGGCTACACTAGAAGAACAGTATTTGGTATCTGCG
CTCTGCTGAAGCCAGTTACCTTCGGAAAAAGAGTTGGTAGCTCTTGATCCGGCAAACAAACCACCGCTGG
TAGCGGTGGTTTTTTTGTTTGCAAGCAGCAGATTACGCGCAGAAAAAAAGGATCTCAAGAAGATCCTTTG
ATCTTTTCTACGGGGTCTGACGCTCAGTGGAACGAAAACTCACGTTAAGGGATTTTGGTCATGAGATTAT
CAAAAAGGATCTTCACCTAGATCCTTTTAAATTAAAAATGAAGTTTTAAATCAATCTAAAGTATATATGA
GTAAACTTGGTCTGACAGTTACCAATGCTTAATCAGTGAGGCACCTATCTCAGCGATCTGTCTATTTCGT
TCATCCATAGTTGCCTGACTCCCCGTCGTGTAGATAACTACGATACGGGAGGGCTTACCATCTGGCCCCA
GTGCTGCAATGATACCGCGAGATCCACGCTCACCGGCTCCAGATTTATCAGCAATAAACCAGCCAGCCGG
AAGGGCCGAGCGCAGAAGTGGTCCTGCAACTTTATCCGCCTCCATCCAGTCTATTAATTGTTGCCGGGAA
GCTAGAGTAAGTAGTTCGCCAGTTAATAGTTTGCGCAACGTTGTTGCCATTGCTACAGGCATCGTGGTGT
CACGCTCGTCGTTTGGTATGGCTTCATTCAGCTCCGGTTCCCAACGATCAAGGCGAGTTACATGATCCCC
CATGTTGTGCAAAAAAGCGGTTAGCTCCTTCGGTCCTCCGATCGTTGTCAGAAGTAAGTTGGCCGCAGTG
TTATCACTCATGGTTATGGCAGCACTGCATAATTCTCTTACTGTCATGCCATCCGTAAGATGCTTTTCTG
TGACTGGTGAGTACTCAACCAAGTCATTCTGAGAATAGTGTATGCGGCGACCGAGTTGCTCTTGCCCGGC
GTCAATACGGGATAATACCGCGCCACATAGCAGAACTTTAAAAGTGCTCATCATTGGAAAACGTTCTTCG
GGGCGAAAACTCTCAAGGATCTTACCGCTGTTGAGATCCAGTTCGATGTAACCCACTCGTGCACCCAACT
GATCTTCAGCATCTTTTACTTTCACCAGCGTTTCTGGGTGAGCAAAAACAGGAAGGCAAAATGCCGCAAA
AAAGGGAATAAGGGCGACACGGAAATGTTGAATACTCATACTCTTCCTTTTTCAATATTATTGAAGCATT
TATCAGGGTTATTGTCTCATGAGCGGATACATATTTGAATGTATTTAGAAAAATAAACAAATAGGGGTTC
CGCGCACATTTCCCCGAAAA
Features (pLannotate 1.2.2; 16 found; start..end, strand, type, name):
    171..187     +  promoter       minP (fragment): minimal TATA-box promoter with low basal activity
    229..945     +  CDS            EYFP: EYFP is a basic (constitutively fluorescent) green/yellow fluorescent protein published in 1996, derived from Aequorea victoria. It is reported to be a very rapidly-maturing weak dimer with high acid sensitivity.
    999..1110    +  polyA_signal   bGH poly(A) signal: bovine growth hormone polyadenylation signal
   1227..1248    +  promoter       SV40 promoter (fragment): SV40 enhancer and early promoter
   1269..1697    +  rep_origin     f1 ori (sequence partly withheld): f1 bacteriophage origin of replication; arrow indicates direction of (+) strand synthesis
   1702..1724    +  promoter       SV40 promoter (fragment): SV40 enhancer and early promoter
   1725..1916    +  promoter       SV40 promoter: SV40 early promoter
   1943..2041    +  CDS            ble (fragment): BLE_KLEPN - Experimental evidence at protein level: Swiss-Prot protein existence level 1. Binding protein with a strong affinity to the bleomycin family of antibiotics. Binds to CL990; an antimitotic-antibiotic compound. From Klebsiella pneumoniae.
   2036..2157    +  polyA_signal   SV40 poly(A) signal: SV40 polyadenylation signal
   2230..2246    -  protein_bind   lac operator: The lac repressor binds to the lac operator to inhibit transcription in E. coli. This inhibition can be relieved by adding lactose or isopropyl-β-D-thiogalactopyranoside (IPTG). lac repressor encoded by lacI
   2254..2284    -  promoter       lac promoter: promoter for the E. coli lac operon
   2299..2320    -  protein_bind   CAP binding site: CAP binding activates transcription in the presence of cAMP. E. coli catabolite activator protein
   2333..2425    -  CDS            lacI (fragment): lac repressor; lacI; The lac repressor binds to the lac operator to inhibit transcription in E. coli. This inhibition can be relieved by adding lactose or isopropyl-β-D-thiogalactopyranoside (IPTG).
   2608..3196    -  rep_origin     ori: high-copy-number ColE1/pMB1/pBR322/pUC origin of replication
   3367..4227    -  CDS            AmpR: β-lactamase; bla; confers resistance to ampicillin, carbenicillin, and related antibiotics
   4228..4332    -  promoter       AmpR promoter: bla
