[The description below was written by a language model from this plasmid's Addgene catalogue record and pLannotate feature annotations shown in this document.]
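Description:
pPD935 ZF37x7-Compact_EYFP is a 4,348-nt mammalian expression reporter plasmid for synthetic biology, built on the pPD540 Reporter Template v3 backbone as part of the COMET toolkit for composing genetic programs in mammalian cells. It is propagated in E. coli as a high-copy plasmid through a ColE1/pUC-type origin and selected with ampicillin via the AmpR β-lactamase gene and its own promoter. An f1 phage origin is also present, along with residual lac promoter/operator, CAP site and lacI fragments that are common cloning-vector remnants.

The payload is a synthetic inducible promoter, ZF37x7-Compact, cloned between BglII and NheI sites that both remain intact. The name suggests seven binding sites for the zinc-finger domain ZF37 in a compact spacing, although the record does not spell out this architecture and the feature table does not annotate the sites individually. The annotation does detect a fragment of a minimal TATA-box promoter with low basal activity immediately upstream of the EYFP coding sequence, which is followed by the bovine growth hormone polyadenylation signal. In this arrangement, yellow fluorescence should stay low unless a matching zinc-finger transcription factor is supplied to engage the promoter, so the plasmid serves as a fluorescent readout of that promoter's activity.

Downstream, an SV40 early promoter and SV40 poly(A) signal flank only a short fragment of the ble bleomycin-family resistance gene. As annotated, there appears to be no functional mammalian selection marker, which suits the plasmid to transient transfection rather than stable selection.
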