Addgene plasmid #138930: pPD935 ZF37x7-Compact_EYFP
Purpose: EYFP reporter vector for the ZF37x7-Compact promoter
Depositing lab: Joshua Leonard. Depositing organization: Northwestern University. Publication: The COMET toolkit for composing customizable genetic programs in mammalian cells. Donahue PS, Draut JW, Muldoon JJ, Edelstein HI, Bagheri N, Leonard JN. Nat Commun. 2020 Feb 7;11(1):779. doi: 10.1038/s41467-019-14147-5. PubMed 32034124.
Backbone
  Vector backbone: pPD540 Reporter Template v3
  Vector type: Mammalian Expression, Synthetic Biology
Growth in bacteria
  Bacterial resistance: Ampicillin, 100 μg/mL
  Growth temperature: 37°C
  Growth strain: DH5alpha
  Copy number: High Copy
Gene/Insert
  Gene/Insert name: ZF37x7-Compact
  Species: Synthetic
  Promoter: ZF37x7-Compact
  Cloning method: Restriction Enzyme; 5′ cloning site BglII (not destroyed); 3′ cloning site NheI (not destroyed)
  Sequencing primers: 5′ CGACACGGAAATGTTGAATAC; 3′ TAGAAGGCACAGTCGAGG
Terms and licenses: Academic/Nonprofit Terms; Industry Terms: Not Available to Industry
Depositor comments: Leonard Lab plasmid reference number: L1480
How to cite: pPD935 ZF37x7-Compact_EYFP was a gift from Joshua Leonard (Addgene plasmid # 138930 ; http://n2t.net/addgene:138930 ; RRID:Addgene_138930)
