>Addgene plasmid #138930 | pPD935 ZF37x7-Compact_EYFP | depositor partial sequence | sequence record 268527 | ZF37x7-Compact promoter
AGATCTGCGAGTCAGTGCAGACGGCAAGTGGTCGATGAGGACGTGTCGACTGAGGACGTGTACGCTGAGG
ACGTGTGATCTGAGGACGTGTGCTTTGAGGACGTGTAGCCTGAGGACGTGTGCCGTGAGGACGTGTACGC
TCTCTAGAGGGTATATAATGGGGGCCACTAGTCTACTACCAGAGCTCATCGCTAGC
